Addgene plasmid #54971: mCherry-Alpha-Actin-12
Purpose: Localization: Actin, Excitation: 587, Emission: 610
Depositing lab: Michael Davidson. Depositing organization: Florida State University, Tallahassee.
Backbone
  Vector backbone: mCherry
  Backbone size w/o insert (bp): 4750
  Vector type: Mammalian Expression
  Selectable markers: Neomycin (select with G418)
Growth in bacteria
  Bacterial resistance: Kanamycin, 50 μg/mL
  Growth temperature: 37°C
  Growth strain: DH5alpha
  Copy number: High Copy
Gene/Insert
  Gene/Insert name: Alpha-Actin (alt names: Human aortic alpha actin; NM_001613.2)
  Species: H. sapiens (human)
  Entrez Gene: ACTA2 (a.k.a. ACTSA, SMDYS)
  Promoter: CMV
  Tag / fusion protein: mCherry (N terminal on backbone)
  Cloning method: Unknown
  Sequencing primers: 5′ CMV-F; 3′ SV40pA-R
Terms and licenses: Academic/Nonprofit Terms; Industry Terms: Not Available to Industry
Depositor comments: H. sapiens (human) aortic alpha actin. Excitation = 587; Emission = 610
How to cite: mCherry-Alpha-Actin-12 was a gift from Michael Davidson (Addgene plasmid # 54971 ; http://n2t.net/addgene:54971 ; RRID:Addgene_54971)
