[The description below was written by a language model from this plasmid's Addgene catalogue record and pLannotate feature annotations shown in this document.]
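Description:
mCherry-Alpha-Actin-12 is a mammalian expression plasmid that produces human smooth-muscle (aortic) alpha-actin, ACTA2, fused to the red fluorescent protein mCherry. It is built on an mCherry C1-style backbone in which the fluorescent protein lies upstream of the cloning site, so mCherry sits at the N terminus of actin. In the 5,832 nt sequence record, the human cytomegalovirus immediate-early enhancer and promoter drive the mCherry coding sequence, which continues through a 36 bp remnant of the multiple cloning site (consistent with a 12-residue linker and probably the "12" in the name) into the ACTA2 open reading frame, followed by an SV40 polyadenylation signal. The automated annotation matches the actin sequence to the bovine protein, which reflects the very high conservation of actins. The catalogue entry specifies the human gene.

The plasmid is maintained at high copy in E. coli through a ColE1/pUC-type origin and also carries an f1 phage origin. A single Tn5 aminoglycoside phosphotransferase gene (NeoR/KanR) serves both hosts. A bacterial bla-type promoter gives kanamycin resistance in bacteria, while the adjacent SV40 enhancer/early promoter and an HSV TK polyadenylation signal allow G418 selection of stably transfected mammalian cells. Short annotated fragments (RSF ori, large T antigen, ble, bGH poly(A)) appear to be partial matches to backbone sequence rather than functional elements.

The stated purpose is localization: the fusion labels actin structures for fluorescence imaging in transfected cells, with excitation at 587 nm and emission at 610 nm.
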