Features (pLannotate 1.2.2; 16 found; start..end, strand, type, name):
      1..23      +  rep_origin     RSF ori (fragment): Plasmids containing the RSF 1030 origin of replication can be propagated in E. coli cells that contain additional plasmids with compatible origins.
     91..394     +  enhancer       CMV enhancer: human cytomegalovirus immediate early enhancer
    395..598     +  promoter       CMV promoter: human cytomegalovirus (CMV) immediate early promoter
    643..1350    +  CDS            mCherry: mCherry is a basic (constitutively fluorescent) red fluorescent protein published in 2004, derived from Discosoma sp.. It is reported to be a very rapidly-maturing monomer with low acid sensitivity.
   1351..1386    +  misc_feature   MCS (fragment): multiple cloning site
   1387..2517    +  CDS            ACTA2: ACTA_BOVIN - Also known as ACTSA, ACTVS. Experimental evidence at protein level: Swiss-Prot protein existence level 1. Actins are highly conserved proteins that are involved in various types of cell motility and are ubiquitously expressed in all eukaryotic cells. From Bos taurus (Bovine).
   2543..2627    +  CDS            large T antigen (fragment): large T antigen from SV40 (simian virus 40)
   2650..2771    +  polyA_signal   SV40 poly(A) signal: SV40 polyadenylation signal
   2805..3233    -  rep_origin     f1 ori (sequence partly withheld): f1 bacteriophage origin of replication; arrow indicates direction of (+) strand synthesis
   3260..3364    +  promoter       AmpR promoter: bla
   3366..3723    +  promoter       SV40 promoter: SV40 enhancer and early promoter
   3758..4552    +  CDS            NeoR/KanR: aminoglycoside phosphotransferase from Tn5; aph(3')-II (or nptII); confers resistance to neomycin, kanamycin, and G418 (Geneticin®)
   4573..4725    +  CDS            ble (fragment): BLE_KLEPN - Experimental evidence at protein level: Swiss-Prot protein existence level 1. Binding protein with a strong affinity to the bleomycin family of antibiotics. Binds to CL990; an antimitotic-antibiotic compound. From Klebsiella pneumoniae.
   4784..4831    +  polyA_signal   HSV TK poly(A) signal: herpes simplex virus thymidine kinase polyadenylation signal (Cole and Stacy, 1985)
   4922..4938    -  polyA_signal   bGH poly(A) signal (fragment): bovine growth hormone polyadenylation signal
   5160..5748    +  rep_origin     ori: high-copy-number ColE1/pMB1/pBR322/pUC origin of replication
>Addgene plasmid #54971 | mCherry-Alpha-Actin-12 | addgene full sequence | sequence record 239313 | Addgene NGS Result
TCTGTGGATAACCGTATTACCGCCATGCATTAGTTATTAATAGTAATCAATTACGGGGTCATTAGTTCAT
AGCCCATATATGGAGTTCCGCGTTACATAACTTACGGTAAATGGCCCGCCTGGCTGACCGCCCAACGACC
CCCGCCCATTGACGTCAATAATGACGTATGTTCCCATAGTAACGCCAATAGGGACTTTCCATTGACGTCA
ATGGGTGGAGTATTTACGGTAAACTGCCCACTTGGCAGTACATCAAGTGTATCATATGCCAAGTACGCCC
CCTATTGACGTCAATGACGGTAAATGGCCCGCCTGGCATTATGCCCAGTACATGACCTTATGGGACTTTC
CTACTTGGCAGTACATCTACGTATTAGTCATCGCTATTACCATGGTGATGCGGTTTTGGCAGTACATCAA
TGGGCGTGGATAGCGGTTTGACTCACGGGGATTTCCAAGTCTCCACCCCATTGACGTCAATGGGAGTTTG
TTTTGGCACCAAAATCAACGGGACTTTCCAAAATGTCGTAACAACTCCGCCCCATTGACGCAAATGGGCG
GTAGGCGTGTACGGTGGGAGGTCTATATAAGCAGAGCTGGTTTAGTGAACCGTCAGATCCGCTAGCGCTA
CCGGTCGCCACCATGGTGAGCAAGGGCGAGGAGGATAACATGGCCATCATCAAGGAGTTCATGCGCTTCA
AGGTGCACATGGAGGGCTCCGTGAACGGCCACGAGTTCGAGATCGAGGGCGAGGGCGAGGGCCGCCCCTA
CGAGGGCACCCAGACCGCCAAGCTGAAGGTGACCAAGGGTGGCCCCCTGCCCTTCGCCTGGGACATCCTG
TCCCCTCAGTTCATGTACGGCTCCAAGGCCTACGTGAAGCACCCCGCCGACATCCCCGACTACTTGAAGC
TGTCCTTCCCCGAGGGCTTCAAGTGGGAGCGCGTGATGAACTTCGAGGACGGCGGCGTGGTGACCGTGAC
CCAGGACTCCTCCCTGCAGGACGGCGAGTTCATCTACAAGGTGAAGCTGCGCGGCACCAACTTCCCCTCC
GACGGCCCCGTAATGCAGAAGAAGACCATGGGCTGGGAGGCCTCCTCCGAGCGGATGTACCCCGAGGACG
GCGCCCTGAAGGGCGAGATCAAGCAGAGGCTGAAGCTGAAGGACGGCGGCCACTACGACGCTGAGGTCAA
GACCACCTACAAGGCCAAGAAGCCCGTGCAGCTGCCCGGCGCCTACAACGTCAACATCAAGTTGGACATC
ACCTCCCACAACGAGGACTACACCATCGTGGAACAGTACGAACGCGCCGAGGGCCGCCACTCCACCGGCG
GCATGGACGAGCTGTACAAGTCCGGACTCAGATCTCGAGCTCAAGCTTCGAATTCTATGTGTGAAGAAGA
GGACAGCACTGCCTTGGTGTGTGACAATGGCTCTGGGCTCTGTAAGGCCGGCTTTGCTGGGGACGATGCT
CCCAGGGCTGTTTTCCCATCCATTGTGGGACGTCCCAGACATCAGGGGGTGATGGTGGGAATGGGACAAA
AAGACAGCTACGTGGGTGACGAAGCACAGAGCAAAAGAGGAATCCTGACCCTGAAGTACCCGATAGAACA
TGGCATCATCACCAACTGGGACGACATGGAAAAGATCTGGCACCACTCTTTCTACAATGAGCTTCGTGTT
GCCCCTGAAGAGCATCCCACCCTGCTCACGGAGGCACCCCTGAACCCCAAGGCCAACCGGGAGAAAATGA
CTCAAATTATGTTTGAGACTTTCAATGTCCCAGCCATGTATGTGGCTATCCAGGCGGTGCTGTCTCTCTA
TGCCTCTGGACGCACAACTGGCATCGTGCTGGACTCTGGAGATGGTGTCACCCACAATGTCCCCATCTAT
GAGGGCTATGCCTTGCCCCATGCCATCATGCGTCTGGATCTGGCTGGCCGAGATCTCACTGACTACCTCA
TGAAGATCCTGACTGAGCGTGGCTATTCCTTCGTTACTACTGCTGAGCGTGAGATTGTCCGGGACATCAA
GGAGAAACTGTGTTATGTAGCTCTGGACTTTGAAAATGAGATGGCCACTGCCGCATCCTCATCCTCCCTT
GAGAAGAGTTACGAGTTGCCTGATGGGCAAGTGATCACCATCGGAAATGAACGTTTCCGCTGCCCAGAGA
CCCTGTTCCAGCCATCCTTCATCGGGATGGAGTCTGCTGGCATCCATGAAACCACCTACAACAGCATCAT
GAAGTGTGATATTGACATCAGGAAGGACCTCTATGCTAACAATGTCCTATCAGGGGGCACCACTATGTAC
CCTGGCATTGCCGACCGAATGCAGAAGGAGATCACGGCCCTAGCACCCAGCACCATGAAGATCAAGATCA
TTGCCCCTCCGGAGCGCAAATACTCTGTCTGGATCGGTGGCTCCATCCTGGCCTCTCTGTCCACCTTCCA
GCAGATGTGGATCAGCAAACAGGAATACGATGAAGCCGGGCCTTCCATCGTCCACCGCAAATGCTTCTAA
GGATCCACCGGATCTAGATAACTGATCATAATCAGCCATACCACATTTGTAGAGGTTTTACTTGCTTTAA
AAAACCTCCCACACCTCCCCCTGAACCTGAAACATAAAATGAATGCAATTGTTGTTGTTAACTTGTTTAT
TGCAGCTTATAATGGTTACAAATAAAGCAATAGCATCACAAATTTCACAAATAAAGCATTTTTTTCACTG
CATTCTAGTTGTGGTTTGTCCAAACTCATCAATGTATCTTAACGCGTAAATTGTAAGCGTTAATATTTTG
TTAAAATTCGCGTTAAATTTTTGTTAAATCAGCTCATTTTTTAACCAATAGGCCGAAATCGGCAAAATCC
CTTATAAATCAAAAGAATAGACCGAGATAGGGT
[37 nt withheld, positions 2904-2940]
AAAGAACGTGGACTCCAACGTCAAAGG
[49 nt withheld, positions 2968-3016]
T
[91 nt withheld, positions 3018-3108]
G
[124 nt withheld, positions 3110-3233]
CAGGTGGCACTTTTCGGGGAAATGTGCGCGGAACCCCTATTTGTTTATTTTTCTAAATACATTCAAATAT
GTATCCGCTCATGAGACAATAACCCTGATAAATGCTTCAATAATATTGAAAAAGGAAGAGTCCTGAGGCG
GAAAGAACCAGCTGTGGAATGTGTGTCAGTTAGGGTGTGGAAAGTCCCCAGGCTCCCCAGCAGGCAGAAG
TATGCAAAGCATGCATCTCAATTAGTCAGCAACCAGGTGTGGAAAGTCCCCAGGCTCCCCAGCAGGCAGA
AGTATGCAAAGCATGCATCTCAATTAGTCAGCAACCATAGTCCCGCCCCTAACTCCGCCCATCCCGCCCC
TAACTCCGCCCAGTTCCGCCCATTCTCCGCCCCATGGCTGACTAATTTTTTTTATTTATGCAGAGGCCGA
GGCCGCCTCGGCCTCTGAGCTATTCCAGAAGTAGTGAGGAGGCTTTTTTGGAGGCCTAGGCTTTTGCAAA
GATCGATCAAGAGACAGGATGAGGATCGTTTCGCATGATTGAACAAGATGGATTGCACGCAGGTTCTCCG
GCCGCTTGGGTGGAGAGGCTATTCGGCTATGACTGGGCACAACAGACAATCGGCTGCTCTGATGCCGCCG
TGTTCCGGCTGTCAGCGCAGGGGCGCCCGGTTCTTTTTGTCAAGACCGACCTGTCCGGTGCCCTGAATGA
ACTGCAAGACGAGGCAGCGCGGCTATCGTGGCTGGCCACGACGGGCGTTCCTTGCGCAGCTGTGCTCGAC
GTTGTCACTGAAGCGGGAAGGGACTGGCTGCTATTGGGCGAAGTGCCGGGGCAGGATCTCCTGTCATCTC
ACCTTGCTCCTGCCGAGAAAGTATCCATCATGGCTGATGCAATGCGGCGGCTGCATACGCTTGATCCGGC
TACCTGCCCATTCGACCACCAAGCGAAACATCGCATCGAGCGAGCACGTACTCGGATGGAAGCCGGTCTT
GTCGATCAGGATGATCTGGACGAAGAGCATCAGGGGCTCGCGCCAGCCGAACTGTTCGCCAGGCTCAAGG
CGAGCATGCCCGACGGCGAGGATCTCGTCGTGACCCATGGCGATGCCTGCTTGCCGAATATCATGGTGGA
AAATGGCCGCTTTTCTGGATTCATCGACTGTGGCCGGCTGGGTGTGGCGGACCGCTATCAGGACATAGCG
TTGGCTACCCGTGATATTGCTGAAGAGCTTGGCGGCGAATGGGCTGACCGCTTCCTCGTGCTTTACGGTA
TCGCCGCTCCCGATTCGCAGCGCATCGCCTTCTATCGCCTTCTTGACGAGTTCTTCTGAGCGGGACTCTG
GGGTTCGAAATGACCGACCAAGCGACGCCCAACCTGCCATCACGAGATTTCGATTCCACCGCCGCCTTCT
ATGAAAGGTTGGGCTTCGGAATCGTTTTCCGGGACGCCGGCTGGATGATCCTCCAGCGCGGGGATCTCAT
GCTGGAGTTCTTCGCCCACCCTAGGGGGAGGCTAACTGAAACACGGAAGGAGACAATACCGGAAGGAACC
CGCGCTATGACGGCAATAAAAAGACAGAATAAAACGCACGGTGTTGGGTCGTTTGTTCATAAACGCGGGG
TTCGGTCCCAGGGCTGGCACTCTGTCGATACCCCACCGAGACCCCATTGGGGCCAATACGCCCGCGTTTC
TTCCTTTTCCCCACCCCACCCCCCAAGTTCGGGTGAAGGCCCAGGGCTCGCAGCCAACGTCGGGGCGGCA
GGCCCTGCCATAGCCTCAGGTTACTCATATATACTTTAGATTGATTTAAAACTTCATTTTTAATTTAAAA
GGATCTAGGTGAAGATCCTTTTTGATAATCTCATGACCAAAATCCCTTAACGTGAGTTTTCGTTCCACTG
AGCGTCAGACCCCGTAGAAAAGATCAAAGGATCTTCTTGAGATCCTTTTTTTCTGCGCGTAATCTGCTGC
TTGCAAACAAAAAAACCACCGCTACCAGCGGTGGTTTGTTTGCCGGATCAAGAGCTACCAACTCTTTTTC
CGAAGGTAACTGGCTTCAGCAGAGCGCAGATACCAAATACTGTTCTTCTAGTGTAGCCGTAGTTAGGCCA
CCACTTCAAGAACTCTGTAGCACCGCCTACATACCTCGCTCTGCTAATCCTGTTACCAGTGGCTGCTGCC
AGTGGCGATAAGTCGTGTCTTACCGGGTTGGACTCAAGACGATAGTTACCGGATAAGGCGCAGCGGTCGG
GCTGAACGGGGGGTTCGTGCACACAGCCCAGCTTGGAGCGAACGACCTACACCGAACTGAGATACCTACA
GCGTGAGCTATGAGAAAGCGCCACGCTTCCCGAAGGGAGAAAGGCGGACAGGTATCCGGTAAGCGGCAGG
GTCGGAACAGGAGAGCGCACGAGGGAGCTTCCAGGGGGAAACGCCTGGTATCTTTATAGTCCTGTCGGGT
TTCGCCACCTCTGACTTGAGCGTCGATTTTTGTGATGCTCGTCAGGGGGGCGGAGCCTATGGAAAAACGC
CAGCAACGCGGCCTTTTTACGGTTCCTGGCCTTTTGCTGGCCTTTTGCTCACATGTTCTTTCCTGCGTTA
TCCCCTGAT
