>Addgene plasmid #54971 | mCherry-Alpha-Actin-12 | depositor partial sequence | sequence record 85358 | insert sequence
CGACGTCAGATCCGCTAGCGCTACCGGTCGCCACCATGGTGAGCAAGGGCGAGGAGGATAACATGGCCAT
CATCAAGGAGTTCATGCGCTTCAAGGTGCACATGGAGGGCTCCGTGAACGGCCACGAGTTCGAGATCGAG
GGCGAGGGCGAGGGCCGCCCCTACGAGGGCACCCAGACCGCCAAGCTGAAGGTGACCAAGGGTGGCCCCC
TGCCCTTCGCCTGGGACATCCTGTCCCCTCAGTTCATGTACGGCTCCAAGGCCTACGTGAAGCACCCCGC
CGACATCCCCGACTACTTGAAGCTGTCCTTCCCCGAGGGCTTCAAGTGGGAGCGCGTGATGAACTTCGAG
GACGGCGGCGTGGTGACCGTGACCCAGGACTCCTCCCTGCAGGACGGCGAGTTCATCTACAAGGTGAAGC
TGCGCGGCACCAACTTCCCCTCCGACGGCCCCGTAATGCAGAAGAAGACCATGGGCTGGGAGGCCTCCTC
CGAGCGGATGTACCCCGAGGACGGCGCCCTGAAGGGCGAGATCAAGCAGAGGCTGAAGCTGAAGGACGGC
GGCCACTACGACGCTGAGGTCAAGACCACCTACAAGGCCAAGAAGCCCGTGCAGCTGCCCGGCGCCTACA
ACGTCAACATCAAGTTGGACATCACCTCCCACAACGAGGACTACACCATCGTGGAACAGTACGAACGCGC
CGAGGGCCGCCACTCCACCGGCGGCATGGACGAGCTGTACAAGTCCGGACTCAGATCTCGAGCTCAAGCT
TCGAATTCTATGTGTGAAGAAGAGGACAGCACTGCCTTGGTGTGTGACAATGGCTCTGGGCTCTGTAAGG
CCGGCTTTGCTGGGGACGATGCTCCCAGGGCTGTTTTCCCATCCATTGTGGGACGTCCCAGACATCAGGG
GGTGATGGTGGGAATGGGACAAAAAGACAGCTACGTGGGTGACGAAGCACAGAGCAAAAGAGGAATCCTG
ACCCTGAAGTACCCGATAGAACATGGCATCATCACCAACTGGGACGACATGGAAAAGATCTGGCACCACT
CTTTCTACAATGAGCTTCGTGTTGCCCCTGAAGAGCATCCCACCCTGCTCACGGAGGCACCCCTGAACCC
CAAGGCCAACCGGGAGAAAATGACTCAAATTATGTTTGAGACTTTCAATGTCCCAGCCATGTATGTGGCT
ATCCAGGCGGTGCTGTCTCTCTATGCCTCTGGACGCACAACTGGCATCGTGCTGGACTCTGGAGATGGTG
TCACCCACAATGTCCCCATCTATGAGGGCTATGCCTTGCCCCATGCCATCATGCGTCTGGATCTGGCTGG
CCGAGATCTCACTGACTACCTCATGAAGATCCTGACTGAGCGTGGCTATTCCTTCGTTACTACTGCTGAG
CGTGAGATTGTCCGGGACATCAAGGAGAAACTGTGTTATGTAGCTCTGGACTTTGAAAATGAGATGGCCA
CTGCCGCATCCTCATCCTCCCTTGAGAAGAGTTACGAGTTGCCTGATGGGCAAGTGATCACCATCGGAAA
TGAACGTTTCCGCTGCCCAGAGACCCTGTTCCAGCCATCCTTCATCGGGATGGAGTCTGCTGGCATCCAT
GAAACCACCTACAACAGCATCATGAAGTGTGATATTGACATCAGGAAGGACCTCTATGCTAACAATGTCC
TATCAGGGGGCACCACTATGTACCCTGGCATTGCCGACCGAATGCAGAAGGAGATCACGGCCCTAGCACC
CAGCACCATGAAGATCAAGATCATTGCCCCTCCGGAGCGCAAATACTCTGTCTGGATCGGTGGCTCCATC
CTGGCCTCTCTGTCCACCTTCCAGCAGATGTGGATCAGCAAACAGGAATACGATGAAGCCGGGCCTTCCA
TCGTCCACCGCAAATGCTTCTAAGGATCCACCGGATCTAGATAACTGATCATAATCAGCCATACCACATT
GAGA
