>Addgene plasmid #54971 | mCherry-Alpha-Actin-12 | addgene partial sequence | sequence record 103621 | mCherry-F 5'-ccccgtaatgcagaagaaga-3'
GGCGCCCTGAAGGGCGAGATCAAGCAGAGGCTGAAGCTGAAGGACGGCGGCCACTACGACGCTGAGGTCA
AGACCACCTACAAGGCCAAGAAGCCCGTGCAGCTGCCCGGCGCCTACAACGTCAACATCAAGTTGGACAT
CACCTCCCACAACGAGGACTACACCATCGTGGAACAGTACGAACGCGCCGAGGGCCGCCACTCCACCGGC
GGCATGGACGAGCTGTACAAGTCCGGACTCAGATCTCGAGCTCAAGCTTCGAATTCTATGTGTGAAGAAG
AGGACAGCACTGCCTTGGTGTGTGACAATGGCTCTGGGCTCTGTAAGGCCGGCTTTGCTGGGGACGATGC
TCCCAGGGCTGTTTTCCCATCCATTGTGGGACGTCCCAGACATCAGGGGGTGATGGTGGGAATGGGACAA
AAAGACAGCTACGTGGGTGACGAAGCACAGAGCAAAAGAGGAATCCTGACCCTGAAGTACCCGATAGAAC
ATGGCATCATCACCAACTGGGACGACATGGAAAAGATCTGGCACCACTCTTTCTACAATGAGCTTCGTGT
TGCCCCTGAAGAGCATCCCACCCTGCTCACGGAGGCACCCCTGAACCCCAAGGCCAACCGGGAGAAAATG
ACTCAAATTATGTTTGAGACTTTCAATGTCCCAGCCATGTATGTGGCTATCCAGGCGGTGCTGTCTCTCT
ATGCCTCTGGACGCACAACTGGCATCGTGCTGGACTCTGGAGATGGTGTCACCCACAATGTCCCCATCTA
TGAGGGCTATGCCTTGCCCCATGCCATCATGCGTCTGGATCTGGCTGGCCGAGATCTCACTGACTACCTC
ATGAAGATCCTGACTGAGCGTGGCTATTCCTTCGTTACTACTGCTGAGCGTGAGATTGTCCGG
